>Addgene plasmid #22915 | pAAV-fSFRP2-GFP | addgene partial sequence | sequence record 28783 | 22915 with hBglob-intron-R 5'-GGTGCAAAGAGGCATGATAC
CGAGAGAGATAGGGAAGTATTAGAAATAAGATAAACAAAAAAGTATATTAAAAGAAGAAAGCATTTTTTA
AAATTACAAATGCAAAATTACCCTGATTTGGTCAATATGTGTACCCTGTTACTTCTCCCCTTCCTATGAC
ATGAACTTAACCATAGAAAAGAAGGGGAAAGAAAACATCAAGGGTCCCATAGACTCACCCTGAAGTTCTC
AGGATCCGAGCTCGGCGCGCCGCTAGCAGTCGTCGTGGAAATAATGGCTCTCATTTTGCGTGCGCGTAAA
ACTAGAATATTAAGAGACTTAATCGGGAGGTACTGAGCATCAGGCAGCTGAAATGAAGCCTGTGTCAGGG
ATCAGCTCCTAATGTAACAGGAGGTTTTCCCCAAGGAGCGTCTGGGAGGAGTCTCTGTGGCGCGTAAAGA
ACGCACTGATTTCCTTCTATCAGGTGTCAAGTTATGAACACGTTTGTCTCAACCAAAAACCCATATCTCA
CATGGCCCTCACAACTATTTTCGAGGACTAGTTATATCTCGTATTCTCATATTTAATGGAAATCTGGAAA
TGTTAATGAATCTCGTGCGCAATGTCTGCGATCTGGCTTTCAGAGCCGCGCGCTCTGGTTATATTTTGTC
AGCGGGAACATTTATTCCAGCTCACTGCATCATTCATTTTCCATTATTAGGGAGCGCAGTGGTGAAATCC
TCGGGGTAGCTCTGCGGGTTCATTCCTAAGGTGACACATTGCCGGTGTGAGACGCA
