>Addgene plasmid #22915 | pAAV-fSFRP2-GFP | addgene partial sequence | sequence record 28784 | 22915 with EGFP-N
GCTCCTCGCCCTTGCTCACCATGGTGGCGACCGGTAGCATCGAATTCCTGCAGCCCGGGGGATCCACTAG
TTCTAGAGGCCGAGGCGGCCAGATCTTCGAATTCACGTGCTTTGCCAAAGTGATGGGCCAGCACACAGAC
CAGCACGTTGCCCAGGAGCTGTGGGAGGAAGATAAGAGGTATGAACATGATTAGCAAAAGGGCCTAGCTT
GGACTCAGAATAATCCAGCCTTATCCCAACCATAAAATAAAAGCAGAATGGTAGCTGGATTGTAGCTGCT
ATTAGCAATATGAAACCTCTTACATCAGTTACAATTTATATGCAGAAATATTTATATGCAGAAATATTGC
TATTGCCTTAACCCAGAAATTATCACTGTTATTCTTTAGAATGGTGCAAAGAGGCATGATACATTGTATC
ATTATTGCCCTGAAAGAAAGAGATTAGGGAAAGTATTAGAAATAAGATAAACAAAAAAGTATATTAAAAG
AAGAAAGCATTTTTTAAAATTACAAATGCAAAATTACCCTGATTTGGTCAATATGTGTACCCTGTTACTT
CTCCCCTTCCTATGACATGAACTTAACCATAGAAAAGAAGGGGAAAGAAAACATCAAGGGTCCCATAGAC
TCACCCTGAAGTTCTCAGGATCCGAGCTCGGCGCGCCGCTAGCAGTCGTCGTGGAAATAATGGCTCTCAT
TTTGCGTGCGCGTAAAACTAGAATATTAAGAGACTTAATCGGGAGGTACTGAGCATCA
