[The description below was written by a language model from this plasmid's Addgene catalogue record.]
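Description:
pAAV-fSFRP2-GFP is an adeno-associated virus transfer plasmid built on a pAAV backbone of roughly 4 kb and classed as a mammalian expression/AAV vector. It is maintained in bacteria as a high-copy plasmid under ampicillin selection. The recorded host is a recombination-deficient strain of the kind generally preferred for constructs with repeat elements such as AAV inverted terminal repeats. No feature table accompanies the record. The ITRs, polyadenylation signal, any post-transcriptional enhancer and the bacterial origin are therefore not individually documented here and can only be assumed from the general design of pAAV vectors.

The payload is an insert of about 2.9 kb in which a promoter fragment from the pufferfish (Takifugu rubripes) secreted frizzled receptor protein 2 (SFRP2) gene drives expression of GFP. It was introduced by restriction enzyme cloning. The compact fugu genome tends to have short regulatory regions, which makes them attractive candidates for the limited packaging capacity of AAV. The associated publication title indicates that the construct belongs to a study of short promoters in viral vectors. That study tested whether such promoters could give selective expression in mammalian inhibitory neurons, and found selectivity for inhibitory neurons as a class but not restriction to specific inhibitory subtypes. GFP is the fluorescent readout of which cells activate the promoter after viral delivery. The depositor cautions that the promoter was derived from an earlier fugu genome assembly, so it may differ from the current reference sequence. The exact GFP variant is not stated.
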