Addgene plasmid #22915: pAAV-fSFRP2-GFP
Depositing lab: Edward Callaway. Depositing organization: Salk Institute for Biological Studies. Publication: Short Promoters in Viral Vectors Drive Selective Expression in Mammalian Inhibitory Neurons, but do not Restrict Activity to Specific Inhibitory Cell-Types. Nathanson JL, Jappelli R, Scheeff ED, Manning G, Obata K, Brenner S, Callaway EM. Front Neural Circuits. 2009 Nov 9;3:19. doi: 10.3389/neuro.04.019.2009. eCollection 2009. PubMed 19949461.
Backbone
  Vector backbone: pAAV
  Backbone size w/o insert (bp): 4000
  Vector type: Mammalian Expression, AAV
Growth in bacteria
  Bacterial resistance: Ampicillin, 100 μg/mL
  Growth temperature: 37°C
  Growth strain: Stbl3
  Growth instructions: Stbl3
  Copy number: High Copy
Gene/Insert
  Gene/Insert name: fugu secreted frizzled receptor protein 2 promoter driving GFP
  Species: takifugu rubripes (fugu)
  Insert size (bp): 2900
  Cloning method: Restriction Enzyme
  Sequencing primers: 5′ Unknown; 3′ Unknown
Terms and licenses: Academic/Nonprofit Terms; Industry Terms: Not Available to Industry
Depositor comments: Depositor used a previous fugu genome sequence, and this may be different to the current version.
How to cite: pAAV-fSFRP2-GFP was a gift from Edward Callaway (Addgene plasmid # 22915 ; http://n2t.net/addgene:22915 ; RRID:Addgene_22915)
